>Addgene plasmid #120771 | GGE257 | addgene full sequence | sequence record 263146 | Addgene NGS Result
AGCGCCCAATACGCAAACCGCCTCTCCCCGCGCGTTGGCCGATTCATTAATGCAGCTGGCACGACAGGTT
TCCCGACTGGAAAGCGGGCAGTGAGCGCAACGCAATTAATGTGAGTTAGCTCACTCATTAGGCACCCCAG
GCTTTACACTTTATGCTTCCGGCTCGTATGTTGTGTGGAATTGTGAGCGGATAACAATTTCACACAGGAA
ACAGCTATGACCATGATTACGCCAAGCTATTTAGGTGACACTATAGAATACTCAAGCTATGCATCAAGCT
TGGTACCGAGCTCGGATCCACTAGTAACGGCCGCCAGTGTGCTGGAATTCGCCCTTGGGGTCTCTGGATA
TCGGCCCGGGCAAACCACACCAACCCTTCTCTTCTATCGCCAGTCGAAATGTGACTTTTTAAGTAATCAA
TTCTTGTAAACACTTGATCGTACGTAGTTGGATCATGGCGCGACAAAATAATTTCCAACCAGTGTCACTC
ACTCCACTCAGACTGTTGGAGCACTTGACAGATAGATCACCCATCAAGCAGCAACTTGGAATGTCAAGAG
ACCGGAAGGGCGAATTCTGCAGATATCCATCACACTGGCGGCCGCTCGAGCATGCATCTAGAGGGCCCAA
TTCGCCCTATAGTGAGTCGTATTACAATTCACTGGCCGTCGTTTTACAACGTCGTGACTGGGAAAACCCT
GGCGTTACCCAACTTAATCGCCTTGCAGCACATCCCCCTTTCGCCAGCTGGCGTAATAGCGAAGAGGCCC
GCACCGATCGCCCTTCCCAACAGTTGCGCAGCCTATACGTACGGCAGTTTAAGGTTTACACCTATAAAAG
AGAGAGCCGTTATCGTCTGTTTGTGGATGTACAGAGTGATATTATTGACACGCCGGGGCGACGGATGGTG
ATCCCCCTGGCCAGTGCACGTCTGCTGTCAGATAAAGTCTCCCGTGAACTTTACCCGGTGGTGCATATCG
GGGATGAAAGCTGGCGCATGATGACCACCGATATGGCCAGTGTGCCGGTCTCCGTTATCGGGGAAGAAGT
GGCTGATCTCAGCCACCGCGAAAATGACATCAAAAACGCCATTAACCTGATGTTCTGGGGAATATAAATG
TCAGGCATGAGATTATCAAAAAGGATCTTCACCTAGATCCTTTTCACGTAGAAAGCCAGTCCGCAGAAAC
GGTGCTGACCCCGGATGAATGTCAGCTACTGGGCTATCTGGACAAGGGAAAACGCAAGCGCAAAGAGAAA
GCAGGTAGCTTGCAGTGGGCTTACATGGCGATAGCTAGACTGGGCGGTTTTATGGACAGCAAGCGAACCG
GAATTGCCAGCTGGGGCGCCCTCTGGTAAGGTTGGGAAGCCCTGCAAAGTAAACTGGATGGCTTTCTTGC
CGCCAAGGATCTGATGGCGCAGGGGATCAAGCTCTGATCAAGAGACAGGATGAGGATCGTTTCGCATGAT
TGAACAAGATGGATTGCACGCAGGTTCTCCGGCCGCTTGGGTGGAGAGGCTATTCGGCTATGACTGGGCA
CAACAGACAATCGGCTGCTCTGATGCCGCCGTGTTCCGGCTGTCAGCGCAGGGGCGCCCGGTTCTTTTTG
TCAAGACCGACCTGTCCGGTGCCCTGAATGAACTGCAAGACGAGGCAGCGCGGCTATCGTGGCTGGCCAC
GACGGGCGTTCCTTGCGCAGCTGTGCTCGACGTTGTCACTGAAGCGGGAAGGGACTGGCTGCTATTGGGC
GAAGTGCCGGGGCAGGATCTCCTGTCATCTCACCTTGCTCCTGCCGAGAAAGTATCCATCATGGCTGATG
CAATGCGGCGGCTGCATACGCTTGATCCGGCTACCTGCCCATTCGACCACCAAGCGAAACATCGCATCGA
GCGAGCACGTACTCGGATGGAAGCCGGTCTTGTCGATCAGGATGATCTGGACGAAGAGCATCAGGGGCTC
GCGCCAGCCGAACTGTTCGCCAGGCTCAAGGCGAGCATGCCCGACGGCGAGGATCTCGTCGTGACCCATG
GCGATGCCTGCTTGCCGAATATCATGGTGGAAAATGGCCGCTTTTCTGGATTCATCGACTGTGGCCGGCT
GGGTGTGGCGGACCGCTATCAGGACATAGCGTTGGCTACCCGTGATATTGCTGAAGAGCTTGGCGGCGAA
TGGGCTGACCGCTTCCTCGTGCTTTACGGTATCGCCGCTCCCGATTCGCAGCGCATCGCCTTCTATCGCC
TTCTTGACGAGTTCTTCTGAATTATTAACGCTTACAATTTCCTGATGCGGTATTTTCTCCTTACGCATCT
GTGCGGTATTTCACACCGCATCAGGTGGCACTTTTCGGGGAAATGTGCGCGGAACCCCTATTTGTTTATT
TTTCTAAATACATTCAAATATGTATCCGCTCATGAGACAATAACCCTGATAAATGCTTCAATAATAGCAC
GTGAGGAGGGCCACCATGGCCAAGTTGACCAGTGCCGTTCCGGTGCTCACCGCGCGCGACGTCGCCGGAG
CGGTCGAGTTCTGGACCGACCGGCTCGGGTTCTCCCGGGACTTCGTGGAGGACGACTTCGCCGGTGTGGT
CCGGGACGACGTGACCCTGTTCATCAGCGCGGTCCAGGACCAGGTGGTGCCGGACAACACCCTGGCCTGG
GTGTGGGTGCGCGGCCTGGACGAGCTGTACGCCGAGTGGTCGGAGGTCGTGTCCACGAACTTCCGGGACG
CCTCCGGGCCGGCCATGACCGAGATCGGCGAGCAGCCGTGGGGGCGGGAGTTCGCCCTGCGCGACCCGGC
CGGCAACTGCGTGCACTTCGTGGCCGAGGAGCAGGACTGACACGTGCTAAAACTTCATTTTTAATTTAAA
AGGATCTAGGTGAAGATCCTTTTTGATAATCTCATGACCAAAATCCCTTAACGTGAGTTTTCGTTCCACT
GAGCGTCAGACCCCGTAGAAAAGATCAAAGGATCTTCTTGAGATCCTTTTTTTCTGCGCGTAATCTGCTG
CTTGCAAACAAAAAAACCACCGCTACCAGCGGTGGTTTGTTTGCCGGATCAAGAGCTACCAACTCTTTTT
CCGAAGGTAACTGGCTTCAGCAGAGCGCAGATACCAAATACTGTTCTTCTAGTGTAGCCGTAGTTAGGCC
ACCACTTCAAGAACTCTGTAGCACCGCCTACATACCTCGCTCTGCTAATCCTGTTACCAGTGGCTGCTGC
CAGTGGCGATAAGTCGTGTCTTACCGGGTTGGACTCAAGACGATAGTTACCGGATAAGGCGCAGCGGTCG
GGCTGAACGGGGGGTTCGTGCACACAGCCCAGCTTGGAGCGAACGACCTACACCGAACTGAGATACCTAC
AGCGTGAGCTATGAGAAAGCGCCACGCTTCCCGAAGGGAGAAAGGCGGACAGGTATCCGGTAAGCGGCAG
GGTCGGAACAGGAGAGCGCACGAGGGAGCTTCCAGGGGGAAACGCCTGGTATCTTTATAGTCCTGTCGGG
TTTCGCCACCTCTGACTTGAGCGTCGATTTTTGTGATGCTCGTCAGGGGGGCGGAGCCTATGGAAAAACG
CCAGCAACGCGGCCTTTTTACGGTTCCTGGCCTTTTGCTGGCCTTTTGCTCACATGTTCTTTCCTGCGTT
ATCCCCTGATTCTGTGGATAACCGTATTACCGCCTTTGAGTGAGCTGATACCGCTCGCCGCAGCCGAACG
ACCGAGCGCAGCGAGTCAGTGAGCGAGGAAGCGGAAG
Features (pLannotate 1.2.2; 14 found; start..end, strand, type, name):
      2..94      +  CDS            lacI (fragment): lac repressor; lacI; The lac repressor binds to the lac operator to inhibit transcription in E. coli. This inhibition can be relieved by adding lactose or isopropyl-β-D-thiogalactopyranoside (IPTG).
    107..128     +  protein_bind   CAP binding site: CAP binding activates transcription in the presence of cAMP. E. coli catabolite activator protein
    143..173     +  promoter       lac promoter: promoter for the E. coli lac operon
    181..197     +  protein_bind   lac operator: The lac repressor binds to the lac operator to inhibit transcription in E. coli. This inhibition can be relieved by adding lactose or isopropyl-β-D-thiogalactopyranoside (IPTG). lac repressor encoded by lacI
    239..257     +  promoter       SP6 promoter: promoter for bacteriophage SP6 RNA polymerase
    636..654     -  promoter       T7 promoter: promoter for bacteriophage T7 RNA polymerase
    657..804     +  CDS            lacZα (fragment): LacZα fragment of β-galactosidase; lacZ fragment
    814..1117    +  CDS            ccdB (fragment): CcdB, a bacterial toxin that poisons DNA gyrase; ccdB; Plasmids containing the ccdB gene cannot be propagated in standard E. coli strains.
   1165..1434    +  CDS            tnpA (fragment): TN5P_ECOLX - Also known as tnp. Experimental evidence at protein level: Swiss-Prot protein existence level 1. Mediates transposition of transposon Tn5 by a 'cut and paste' mechanism. First, the monomeric transposase binds the 19 bp inverted DNA repeats flanking the transposon. Then, dimerization of the DNA- bound transposase creates a synaptic DNA complex. After nicking of the first DNA strand, excision of the transposon proceeds through a series of intermediates. The transposase then mediates the insertion of the transposon at a new site by strand transfer. The activity of the wild- type tran
   1466..2260    +  CDS            NeoR/KanR: aminoglycoside phosphotransferase from Tn5; aph(3')-II (or nptII); confers resistance to neomycin, kanamycin, and G418 (Geneticin®)
   2281..2331    -  misc_feature   bom (fragment): basis of mobility region from pBR322
   2358..2446    +  promoter       AmpR promoter (fragment): bla
   2466..2840    +  CDS            BleoR: antibiotic-binding protein; Sh ble from Streptoalloteichus hindustanus; confers resistance to bleomycin, phleomycin, and Zeocin™
   2978..3566    +  rep_origin     ori: high-copy-number ColE1/pMB1/pBR322/pUC origin of replication
