[The description below was written by a language model from this plasmid's Addgene catalogue record and pLannotate feature annotations shown in this document.]
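Description:
GGE257 is a small part-donor plasmid from a modular Golden Gate toolkit for building expression plasmids for the oleaginous yeast Yarrowia lipolytica. It is a bacterial cloning/assembly plasmid, not a yeast expression vector in its own right. The catalogue lists the backbone as pCR4Blunt-TOPO, and the part was inserted by TOPO cloning. The sequenced record is 3,747 nt long. Propagation in E. coli relies on a high-copy ColE1/pUC-type origin, and selection is with kanamycin through the Tn5-derived NeoR/KanR aminoglycoside phosphotransferase gene. The annotation also finds a BleoR (Sh ble) coding sequence downstream of a partial AmpR promoter, whereas the catalogue gives kanamycin as the only selection. No yeast origin or yeast marker is annotated.

The payload is T2_Xpr2, a 203 bp insert described as a transcription terminator for position 2 of the assembly scheme, meaning the terminator slot of the second transcription unit in a multigene build. The insert itself is not annotated in the feature table. It presumably lies in the unannotated interval between the SP6 and T7 promoters that flank the cloning site, downstream of the lac promoter and operator. This position sits within the lacZα-ccdB region typical of TOPO vectors, where insertion disrupts the lethal ccdB fusion and so favours recovery of recombinant clones. The record does not state which type IIS restriction sites or overhangs flank the part. In use, the terminator would be released and ligated in a defined order with promoter, gene, marker and backbone modules from the same toolkit.
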