Addgene plasmid #120771: GGE257
Purpose: Part of GoldenGate Yarrowia lipolytica toolkit for assembling an expression plasmid for Y. lipolytic yeast. Terminator of gene expression for position 2 (T2_Xpr2)
Depositing lab: Tristan Rossignol. Depositing organization: INRAE Jouy-en-Josas. Publication: A modular Golden Gate toolkit for Yarrowia lipolytica synthetic biology. Larroude M, Park YK, Soudier P, Kubiak M, Nicaud JM, Rossignol T. Microb Biotechnol. 2019 May 31. doi: 10.1111/1751-7915.13427. PubMed 31148366.
Backbone
  Vector backbone: pCR4Blunt-TOPO
  Vector type: Cloning/assembly plasmid
Growth in bacteria
  Bacterial resistance: Kanamycin, 50 μg/mL
  Growth temperature: 37°C
  Growth strain: DH5alpha
  Copy number: High Copy
Gene/Insert
  Gene/Insert name: T2_Xpr2
  Insert size (bp): 203
  Cloning method: TOPO Cloning
Terms and licenses: Academic/Nonprofit Terms; Industry Terms: Not Available to Industry
How to cite: GGE257 was a gift from Tristan Rossignol (Addgene plasmid # 120771 ; http://n2t.net/addgene:120771 ; RRID:Addgene_120771)
