>Addgene plasmid #120771 | GGE257 | depositor partial sequence | sequence record 229381 | T2_Xpr2
GGTCTCTGGATATCGGCCCGGGCAAACCACACCAACCCTTCTCTTCTATCGCCAGTCGAAATGTGACTTT
TTAAGTAATCAATTCTTGTAAACACTTGATCGTACGTAGTTGGATCATGGCGCGACAAAATAATTTCCAA
CCAGTGTCACTCACTCCACTCAGACTGTTGGAGCACTTGACAGATAGATCACCCATCAAGCAGCAACTTG
GAATGTCAAGAGACC
